>Addgene plasmid #28105 | hWIP1 FLAG | addgene full sequence | sequence record 242771 | Addgene NGS Result
TGGATTGCACGCAGGTTCTCCGGCCGCTTGGGTGGAGAGGCTATTCGGCTATGACTGGGCACAACAGACA
ATCGGCTGCTCTGATGCCGCCGTGTTCCGGCTGTCAGCGCAGGGGCGCCCGGTTCTTTTTGTCAAGACCG
ACCTGTCCGGTGCCCTGAATGAACTGCAGGACGAGGCAGCGCGGCTATCGTGGCTGGCCACGACGGGCGT
TCCTTGCGCAGCTGTGCTCGACGTTGTCACTGAAGCGGGAAGGGACTGGCTGCTATTGGGCGAAGTGCCG
GGGCAGGATCTCCTGTCATCTCACCTTGCTCCTGCCGAGAAAGTATCCATCATGGCTGATGCAATGCGGC
GGCTGCATACGCTTGATCCGGCTACCTGCCCATTCGACCACCAAGCGAAACATCGCATCGAGCGAGCACG
TACTCGGATGGAAGCCGGTCTTGTCGATCAGGATGATCTGGACGAAGAGCATCAGGGGCTCGCGCCAGCC
GAACTGTTCGCCAGGCTCAAGGCGCGCATGCCCGACGGCGAGGATCTCGTCGTGACCCATGGCGATGCCT
GCTTGCCGAATATCATGGTGGAAAATGGCCGCTTTTCTGGATTCATCGACTGTGGCCGGCTGGGTGTGGC
GGACCGCTATCAGGACATAGCGTTGGCTACCCGTGATATTGCTGAAGAGCTTGGCGGCGAATGGGCTGAC
CGCTTCCTCGTGCTTTACGGTATCGCCGCTCCCGATTCGCAGCGCATCGCCTTCTATCGCCTTCTTGACG
AGTTCTTCTGAGCGGGACTCTGGGGTTCGAAATGACCGACCAAGCGACGCCCAACCTGCCATCACGAGAT
TTCGATTCCACCGCCGCCTTCTATGAAAGGTTGGGCTTCGGAATCGTTTTCCGGGACGCCGGCTGGATGA
TCCTCCAGCGCGGGGATCTCATGCTGGAGTTCTTCGCCCACCCCGGGAGATGGGGGAGGCTAACTGAAAC
ACGGAAGGAGACAATACCGGAAGGAACCCGCGCTATGACGGCAATAAAAAGACAGAATAAAACGCACGGT
GTTGGGTCGTTTGTTCATAAACGCGGGGTTCGGTCCCAGGGCTGGCACTCTGTCGATACCCCACCGAGAC
CCCATTGGGGCCAATACGCCCGCGTTTCTTCCTTTTCCCCACCCCACCCCCCAAGTTCGGGTGAAGGCCC
AGGGCTCGCAGCCAACGTCGGGGCGGCAAGCCCTGCCATAGCCACGGGCCCCGTGGGTTAGGGACGGCGG
ATCGCGGCCCTCTAGAGAGCTTGGCCCATTGCATACGTTGTATCCATATCATAATATGTACATTTATATT
GGCTCATGTCCAACATTACCGCCATGTTGACATTGATTATTGACTAGTTATTAATAGTAATCAATTACGG
GGTCATTAGTTCATAGCCCATATATGGAGTTCCGCGTTACATAACTTACGGTAAATGGCCCGCCTGGCTG
ACCGCCCAACGACCCCCGCCCATTGACGTCAATAATGACGTATGTTCCCATAGTAACGCCAATAGGGACT
TTCCATTGACGTCAATGGGTGGAGTATTTACGGTAAACTGCCCACTTGGCAGTACATCAAGTGTATCATA
TGCCAAGTACGCCCCCTATTGACGTCAATGACGGTAAATGGCCCGCCTGGCATTATGCCCAGTACATGAC
CTTATGGGACTTTCCTACTTGGCAGTACATCTACGTATTAGTCATCGCTATTACCATGGTGATGCGGTTT
TGGCAGTACATCAATGGGCGTGGATAGCGGTTTGACTCACGGGGATTTCCAAGTCTCCACCCCATTGACG
TCAATGGGAGTTTGTTTTGGCACCAAAATCAACGGGACTTTCCAAAATGTCGTAACAACTCCGCCCCATT
GACGCAAATGGGCGGTAGGCGTGTACGGTGGGAGGTCTATATAAGCAGAGCTCGTTTAGTGAACCGTCAG
ATCGCCTGGAGACGCCATCCACGCTGTTTTGACCTCCATAGAAGACACCGGGACCGATCCAGCCTCCGGT
CGACCGATCCTGAGAACTTCAGGGTGAGTTTGGGGACCCTTGATTGTTCTTTCTTTTTCGCTATTGTAAA
ATTCATGTTATATGGAGGGGGCAAAGTTTTCAGGGTGTTGTTTAGAATGGGAAGATGTCCCTTGTATCAC
CATGGACCCTCATGATAATTTTGTTTCTTTCACTTTCTACTCTGTTGACAACCATTGTCTCCTCTTATTT
TCTTTTCATTTTCTGTAACTTTTTCGTTAAACTTTAGCTTGCATTTGTAACGAATTTTTAAATTCACTTT
TGTTTATTTGTCAGATTGTAAGTACTTTCTCTAATCACTTTTTTTTCAAGGCAATCAGGGTATATTATAT
TGTACTTCAGCACAGTTTTAGAGAACAATTGTTATAATTAAATGATAAGGTAGAATATTTCTGCATATAA
ATTCTGGCTGGCGTGGAAATATTCTTATTGGTAGAAACAACTACACCCTGGTCATCATCCTGCCTTTCTC
TTTATGGTTACAATGATATACACTGTTTGAGATGAGGATAAAATACTCTGAGTCCAAACCGGGCCCCTCT
GCTAACCATGTTCATGCCTTCTTCTCTTTCCTACAGCTCCTGGGCAACGTGCTGGTTGTTGTGCTGTCTC
ATCATTTTGGCAAAGAATTCCTCGACGGATCCCGGCCAGCCGGCCATGGCGGGGCTGTACTCGCTGGGAG
TGAGCGTCTTCTCCGACCAGGGCGGGAGGAAGTACATGGAGGACGTTACTCAAATCGTTGTGGAGCCCGA
ACCGACGGCTGAAGAAAAGCCCTCGCCGCGGCGGTCGCTGTCTCAGCCGTTGCCTCCGCGGCCGTCGCCG
GCCGCCCTTCCCGGCGGCGAAGTCTCGGGGAAAGGCCCAGCGGTGGCAGCCCGAGAGGCTCGCGACCCTC
TCCCGGACGCCGGGGCCTCGCCGGCACCTAGCCGCTGCTGCCGCCGCCGTTCCTCCGTGGCCTTTTTCGC
CGTGTGCGACGGGCACGGCGGGCGGGAGGCGGCACAGTTTGCCCGGGAGCACTTGTGGGGTTTCATCAAG
AAGCAGAAGGGTTTCACCTCGTCCGAGCCGGCTAAGGTTTGCGCTGCCATCCGCAAAGGCTTTCTCGCTT
GTCACCTTGCCATGTGGAAGAAACTGGCGGAATGGCCAAAGACTATGACGGGTCTTCCTAGCACATCAGG
GACAACTGCCAGTGTGGTCATCATTCGGGGCATGAAGATGTATGTAGCTCACGTAGGTGACTCAGGGGTG
GTTCTTGGAATTCAGGATGACCCGAAGGATGACTTTGTCAGAGCTGTGGAGGTGACACAGGACCATAAGC
CAGAACTTCCCAAGGAAAGAGAACGAATCGAAGGACTTGGTGGGAGTGTAATGAACAAGTCTGGGGTGAA
TCGTGTAGTTTGGAAACGACCTCGACTCACTCACAATGGACCTGTTAGAAGGAGCACAGTTATTGACCAG
ATTCCTTTTCTGGCAGTAGCAAGAGCACTTGGTGATTTGTGGAGCTATGATTTCTTCAGTGGTGAATTTG
TGGTGTCACCTGAACCAGACACAAGTGTCCACACTCTTGACCCTCAGAAGCACAAGTATATTATATTGGG
GAGTGATGGACTTTGGAATATGATTCCACCACAAGATGCCATCTCAATGTGCCAGGACCAAGAGGAGAAA
AAATACCTGATGGGTGAGCATGGACAATCTTGTGCCAAAATGCTTGTGAATCGAGCATTGGGCCGCTGGA
GGCAGCGTATGCTCCGAGCAGATAACACTAGTGCCATAGTAATCTGCATCTCTCCAGAAGTGGACAATCA
GGGAAACTTTACCAATGAAGATGAGTTATACCTGAACCTGACTGACAGCCCTTCCTATAATAGTCAAGAA
ACCTGTGTGATGACTCCTTCCCCATGTTCTACACCACCAGTCAAGTCACTGGAGGAAGATCCATGGCCAA
GGGTGAATTCTAAGGACCATATACCTGCCCTGGTTCGTAGCAATGCCTTCTCAGAGAATTTTTTAGAGGT
TTCAGCTGAGATAGCTCGAGAGAATGTCCAAGGTGTAGTCATACCCTCAAAAGATCCAGAACCACTTGAA
GAAAATTGCGCTAAAGCCCTGACTTTAAGGATACATGATTCTTTGAATAATAGCCTTCCAATTGGCCTTG
TGCCTACTAATTCAACAAACACTGTCATGGACCAAAAAAATTTGAAGATGTCAACTCCTGGCCAAATGAA
AGCCCAAGAAATTGAAAGAACCCCTCCAACAAACTTTAAAAGGACATTAGAAGAGTCCAATTCTGGCCCC
CTGATGAAGAAGCATAGACGAAATGGCTTAAGTCGAAGTAGTGGTGCTCAGCCTGCAAGTCTCCCCACAA
CCTCACAGCGAAAGAACTCTGTTAAACTCACCATGCGACGCAGACTTAGGGGCCAGAAGAAAATTGGAAA
TCCTTTACTTCATCAACACAGGAAAACTGTTTGTGTTTGCGACTACAAGGACGACGATGACAAGTGAGGA
TCCGTCGAGGAATTCACTCCTCAGGTGCAGGCTGCCTATCAGAAGGTGGTGGCTGGTGTGGCCAATGCCC
TGGCTCACAAATACCACTGAGATCTTTTTCCCTCTGCCAAAAATTATGGGGACATCATGAAGCCCCTTGA
GCATCTGACTTCTGGCTAATAAAGGAAATTTATTTTCATTGCAATAGTGTGTTGGAATTTTTTGTGTCTC
TCACTCGGAAGGACATATGGGAGGGCAAATCATTTAAAACATCAGAATGAGTATTTGGTTTAGAGTTTGG
CAACATATGCCCATATGCTGGCTGCCATGAACAAAGGTTGGCTATAAAGAGGTCATCAGTATATGAAACA
GCCCCCTGCTGTCCATTCCTTATTCCATAGAAAAGCCTTGACTTGAGGTTAGATTTTTTTTATATTTTGT
TTTGTGTTATTTTTTTCTTTAACATCCCTAAAATTTTCCTTACATGTTTTACTAGCCAGATTTTTCCTCC
TCTCCTGACTACTCCCAGTCATAGCTGTCCCTCTTCTCTTATGGAGATCCCTCGACGGATCGGCCGCAAT
TCGTAATCATGTCATAGCTGTTTCCTGTGTGAAATTGTTATCCGCTCACAATTCCACACAACATACGAGC
CGGAAGCATAAAGTGTAAAGCCTGGGGTGCCTAATGAGTGAGCTAACTCACATTAATTGCGTTGCGCTCA
CTGCCCGCTTTCCAGTCGGGAAACCTGTCGTGCCAGCTGCATTAATGAATCGGCCAACGCGCGGGGAGAG
GCGGTTTGCGTATTGGGCGCTCTTCCGCTTCCTCGCTCACTGACTCGCTGCGCTCGGTCGTTCGGCTGCG
GCGAGCGGTATCAGCTCACTCAAAGGCGGTAATACGGTTATCCACAGAATCAGGGGATAACGCAGGAAAG
AACATGTGAGCAAAAGGCCAGCAAAAGGCCAGGAACCGTAAAAAGGCCGCGTTGCTGGCGTTTTTCCATA
GGCTCCGCCCCCCTGACGAGCATCACAAAAATCGACGCTCAAGTCAGAGGTGGCGAAACCCGACAGGACT
ATAAAGATACCAGGCGTTTCCCCCTGGAAGCTCCCTCGTGCGCTCTCCTGTTCCGACCCTGCCGCTTACC
GGATACCTGTCCGCCTTTCTCCCTTCGGGAAGCGTGGCGCTTTCTCATAGCTCACGCTGTAGGTATCTCA
GTTCGGTGTAGGTCGTTCGCTCCAAGCTGGGCTGTGTGCACGAACCCCCCGTTCAGCCCGACCGCTGCGC
CTTATCCGGTAACTATCGTCTTGAGTCCAACCCGGTAAGACACGACTTATCGCCACTGGCAGCAGCCACT
GGTAACAGGATTAGCAGAGCGAGGTATGTAGGCGGTGCTACAGAGTTCTTGAAGTGGTGGCCTAACTACG
GCTACACTAGAAGAACAGTATTTGGTATCTGCGCTCTGCTGAAGCCAGTTACCTTCGGAAAAAGAGTTGG
TAGCTCTTGATCCGGCAAACAAACCACCGCTGGTAGCGGTGGTTTTTTTGTTTGCAAGCAGCAGATTACG
CGCAGAAAAAAAGGATCTCAAGAAGATCCTTTGATCTTTTCTACGGGGTCTGACGCTCAGTGGAACGAAA
ACTCACGTTAAGGGATTTTGGTCATGAGATTATCAAAAAGGATCTTCACCTAGATCCTTTTAAATTAAAA
ATGAAGTTTTAAATCAATCTAAAGTATATATGAGTAAACTTGGTCTGACAGTTACCAATGCTTAATCAGT
GAGGCACCTATCTCAGCGATCTGTCTATTTCGTTCATCCATAGTTGCCTGACTCCCCGTCGTGTAGATAA
CTACGATACGGGAGGGCTTACCATCTGGCCCCAGTGCTGCAATGATACCGCGAGACCCACGCTCACCGGC
TCCAGATTTATCAGCAATAAACCAGCCAGCCGGAAGGGCCGAGCGCAGAAGTGGTCCTGCAACTTTATCC
GCCTCCATCCAGTCTATTAATTGTTGCCGGGAAGCTAGAGTAAGTAGTTCGCCAGTTAATAGTTTGCGCA
ACGTTGTTGCCATTGCTACAGGCATCGTGGTGTCACGCTCGTCGTTTGGTATGGCTTCATTCAGCTCCGG
TTCCCAACGATCAAGGCGAGTTACATGATCCCCCATGTTGTGCAAAAAAGCGGTTAGCTCCTTCGGTCCT
CCGATCGTTGTCAGAAGTAAGTTGGCCGCAGTGTTATCACTCATGGTTATGGCAGCACTGCATAATTCTC
TTACTGTCATGCCATCCGTAAGATGCTTTTCTGTGACTGGTGAGTACTCAACCAAGTCATTCTGAGAATA
GTGTATGCGGCGACCGAGTTGCTCTTGCCCGGCGTCAATACGGGATAATACCGCGCCACATAGCAGAACT
TTAAAAGTGCTCATCATTGGAAAACGTTCTTCGGGGCGAAAACTCTCAAGGATCTTACCGCTGTTGAGAT
CCAGTTCGATGTAACCCACTCGTGCACCCAACTGATCTTCAGCATCTTTTACTTTCACCAGCGTTTCTGG
GTGAGCAAAAACAGGAAGGCAAAATGCCGCAAAAAAGGGAATAAGGGCGACACGGAAATGTTGAATACTC
ATACTCTTCCTTTTTCAATATTATTGAAGCATTTATCAGGGTTATTGTCTCATGAGCGGATACATATTTG
AATGTATTTAGAAAAATAAACAAATAGGGGTTCCGCGCACATTTCCCCGAAAAGTGCCACCTGACGTCTA
AGAAACCATTATTATCATGACATTAACCTATAAAAATAGGCGTATCACGAGGCCCTTTCGTCTCGCGCGT
TTCGGTGATGACGGTGAAAACCTCTGACACATGCAGCTCCCGGAGACGGTCACAGCTTGTCTGTAAGCGG
ATGCCGGGAGCAGACAAGCCCGTCAGGGCGCGTCAGCGGGTGTTGGCGGGTGTCGGGGCTGGCTTAACTA
TGCGGCATCAGAGCAGATTGTACTGAGAGTGCACCATATGCGGTGTGAAATACCGCACAGATGCGTAAGG
AGAAAATACCGCATCAGGCGCCATTCGCCATTCAGGCTGCGCAACTGTTGGGAAGGGCGATCGGTGCGGG
CCTCTTCGCTATTACGCCAGCTGGCGAAAGGGGGATGTGCTGCAAGGCGATTAAGTTGGGTAACGCCAGG
GTTTTCCCAGTCACGACGTTGTAAAACGACGGCCAGTGCCAAGCTTCACGCTGCCGCAAGCACTCAGGGC
GCAAGGGCTGCTAAAGGAAGCGGAACACGTAGAAAGCCAGTCCGCAGAAACGGTGCTGACCCCGGATGAA
TGTCAGCTACTGGGCTATCTGGACAAGGGAAAACGCAAGCGCAAAGAGAAAGCAGGTAGCTTGCAGTGGG
CTTACATGGCGATAGCTAGACTGGGCGGTTTTATGGACAGCAAGCGAACCGGAATTGCCAGCTGGGGCGC
CCTCTGGTAAGGTTGGGAAGCCCTGCAAAGTAAACTGGATGGCTTTCTTGCCGCCAAGGATCTGATGGCG
CAGGGGATCAAGATCCTGCTTCATCCCCGTGGCCCGTTGCTCGCGTTTGCTGGCGGTGTCCCCGGAAGAA
ATATATTTGCATGTCTTTAGTTCTATGATGACACAAACCCCGCCCAGCGTCTTGTCATTGGCGAATTCGA
ACACGCAGATGCAGTCGGGGCGGCGCGGTCCCAGGTCCACTTCGCATATTAAGGTGACGCGTGTGGCCTC
GAACACCGAGCGACCCTGCAGCGACCCGCTTAACAGCGTCAACAGCGTGCCGCAGATCTGATCAAGAGAC
AGGATGAGGATCGTTTCGCATGATTGAACAAGA
Features (pLannotate 1.2.2; 23 found; start..end, strand, type, name):
    802..957     +  CDS            ble (fragment): BLE_KLEPN - Experimental evidence at protein level: Swiss-Prot protein existence level 1. Binding protein with a strong affinity to the bleomycin family of antibiotics. Binds to CL990; an antimitotic-antibiotic compound. From Klebsiella pneumoniae.
   1019..1066    +  polyA_signal   HSV TK poly(A) signal: herpes simplex virus thymidine kinase polyadenylation signal (Cole and Stacy, 1985)
   1157..1173    -  polyA_signal   bGH poly(A) signal (fragment): bovine growth hormone polyadenylation signal
   1359..1738    +  enhancer       CMV enhancer: human cytomegalovirus immediate early enhancer
   1739..1942    +  promoter       CMV promoter: human cytomegalovirus (CMV) immediate early promoter
   2054..2626    +  intron         β-globin intron: intron from rabbit β-globin gene
   2706..4520    +  CDS            PPM1D: PPM1D_HUMAN - Also known as WIP1. Experimental evidence at protein level: Swiss-Prot protein existence level 1. Involved in the negative regulation of p53 expression (PubMed:23242139). Required for the relief of p53-dependent checkpoint mediated cell cycle arrest. Binds to and dephosphorylates 'Ser-15' of TP53 and 'Ser-345' of CHEK1 which contributes to the functional inactivation of these proteins (PubMed:15870257, PubMed:16311512). Mediates MAPK14 dephosphorylation and inactivation (PubMed:21283629). Is also an important regulator of global heterochromatin silencing and critical in maintaini
   4524..4544    +  CDS            FLAG (fragment): FLAG® epitope tag, followed by an enterokinase cleavage site
   4560..4637    +  CDS            HBB (fragment): HBB_PONPY - Experimental evidence at transcript level: Swiss-Prot protein existence level 2. Involved in oxygen transport from the lung to the various peripheral tissues. From Pongo pygmaeus (Bornean orangutan).
   4708..4763    +  polyA_signal   β-globin poly(A) signal: rabbit β-globin polyadenylation signal (Gil and Proudfoot, 1987)
   5145..5161    -  protein_bind   lac operator: The lac repressor binds to the lac operator to inhibit transcription in E. coli. This inhibition can be relieved by adding lactose or isopropyl-β-D-thiogalactopyranoside (IPTG). lac repressor encoded by lacI
   5169..5199    -  promoter       lac promoter: promoter for the E. coli lac operon
   5214..5235    -  protein_bind   CAP binding site: CAP binding activates transcription in the presence of cAMP. E. coli catabolite activator protein
   5248..5340    -  CDS            lacI (fragment): lac repressor; lacI; The lac repressor binds to the lac operator to inhibit transcription in E. coli. This inhibition can be relieved by adding lactose or isopropyl-β-D-thiogalactopyranoside (IPTG).
   5523..6111    -  rep_origin     ori: high-copy-number ColE1/pMB1/pBR322/pUC origin of replication
   6282..7142    -  CDS            AmpR: β-lactamase; bla; confers resistance to ampicillin, carbenicillin, and related antibiotics
   7143..7247    -  promoter       AmpR promoter: bla
   7342..7377    +  CDS            rop (fragment): Rop protein, which maintains plasmids at low copy number; rop
   7479..7578    +  misc_feature   bom (fragment): basis of mobility region from pBR322
   7584..7738    -  CDS            lacZα (fragment): LacZα fragment of β-galactosidase; lacZ fragment
   7742..8065    +  CDS            tnpA (fragment): TN5P_ECOLX - Also known as tnp. Experimental evidence at protein level: Swiss-Prot protein existence level 1. Mediates transposition of transposon Tn5 by a 'cut and paste' mechanism. First, the monomeric transposase binds the 19 bp inverted DNA repeats flanking the transposon. Then, dimerization of the DNA- bound transposase creates a synaptic DNA complex. After nicking of the first DNA strand, excision of the transposon proceeds through a series of intermediates. The transposase then mediates the insertion of the transposon at a new site by strand transfer. The activity of the wild- type tran
   8148..8293    +  promoter       HSV TK promoter: herpes simplex virus thymidine kinase promoter
   8350..778     +  CDS            neo (across the origin): KKA2_KLEPN - Also known as kan, nptII. Experimental evidence at protein level: Swiss-Prot protein existence level 1. Resistance to kanamycin, neomycin, paromomycin, ribostamycin, butirosin and gentamicin B. From Klebsiella pneumoniae.
