[The description below was written by a language model from this plasmid's Addgene catalogue record and pLannotate feature annotations shown in this document.]
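Description:
hWIP1 FLAG is a mammalian expression plasmid built on the pCMV-Neo-Bam backbone that carries the human PPM1D gene, which encodes wild-type p53-induced phosphatase 1 (WIP1, a PP2C-delta family, magnesium-dependent serine/threonine phosphatase). In the sequenced record the PPM1D coding sequence is fused at its C terminus to a FLAG epitope, allowing detection or immunoprecipitation with anti-FLAG antibodies. Expression is driven by the human cytomegalovirus immediate-early enhancer and promoter, followed by a rabbit β-globin intron upstream of the coding sequence, which generally improves mRNA processing and expression. The transcript ends with a short β-globin coding remnant and the rabbit β-globin polyadenylation signal.

For stable selection in mammalian cells, the plasmid contains a separate cassette in which the herpes simplex virus thymidine kinase promoter drives the Tn5-derived neomycin phosphotransferase gene, terminated by the HSV TK poly(A) signal. This cassette confers G418 resistance. Adjacent fragments annotated as ble and Tn5 transposase appear to be leftover Tn5 sequence rather than functional genes. Propagation in E. coli relies on a ColE1/pMB1-type origin and the β-lactamase gene for ampicillin selection. Partial rop, bom, lacI, lacZα and lac promoter/operator elements are cloning-vector remnants. The full sequence is 8,363 nt, somewhat shorter than the sum of the catalogue's backbone and insert sizes.

The associated publication concerns WIP1 dephosphorylation of the histone variant γ-H2AX and suppression of DNA double-strand break repair. This is consistent with using the construct to overexpress tagged human WIP1 transiently or stably in cultured cells for studies of the DNA damage response and p53 signalling.
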