Addgene plasmid #28105: hWIP1 FLAG
Depositing lab: Lawrence Donehower. Depositing organization: Baylor College of Medicine. Publication: Wild-type p53-induced phosphatase 1 dephosphorylates histone variant gamma-H2AX and suppresses DNA double strand break repair. Moon SH, Lin L, Zhang X, Nguyen TA, Darlington Y, Waldman AS, Lu X, Donehower LA. J Biol Chem. 2010 Apr 23. 285(17):12935-47. 10.1074/jbc.M109.071696 PubMed 20118229.
Backbone
  Vector backbone: pCMV-Neo-Bam
  Backbone size w/o insert (bp): 7767
  Vector type: Mammalian Expression
  Selectable markers: Neomycin (select with G418)
Growth in bacteria
  Bacterial resistance: Ampicillin, 100 μg/mL
  Growth temperature: 37°C
  Growth strain: DH5alpha
  Copy number: Unknown
Gene/Insert
  Gene/Insert name: WIP1 (alt names: wild type p53 induced phosphatase; PPM1D; protein phosphatase magnesium-dependent 1 delta)
  Species: H. sapiens (human)
  Insert size (bp): 1865
  Entrez Gene: PPM1D (a.k.a. IDDGIP, JDVS, PP2C-DELTA, WIP1)
  Tag / fusion protein: FLAG (C terminal on backbone)
  Cloning method: Restriction Enzyme
  Sequencing primers: 5′ n/a
Terms and licenses: Academic/Nonprofit Terms; Industry Terms: Not Available to Industry
How to cite: hWIP1 FLAG was a gift from Lawrence Donehower (Addgene plasmid # 28105 ; http://n2t.net/addgene:28105 ; RRID:Addgene_28105)
