>Addgene plasmid #28105 | hWIP1 FLAG | addgene partial sequence | sequence record 33846 | 28105 with hWIP1-R (5' AGGCCAATTGGAAGGCTATT 3')
GGCTTTAGCGCAATTTTCTTCAAGTGGTTCTGGATCTTTTGAGGGTATGACTACACCTTGGACATTCTCT
CGAGCTATCTCAGCTGAAACCTCTAAAAAATTCTCTGAGAAGGCATTGCTACGAACCAGGGCAGGTATAT
GGTCCTTAGAATTCACCCTTGGCCATGGATCTTCCTCCAGTGACTTGACTGGTGGTGTAGAACATGGGGA
AGGAGTCATCACACAGGTTTCTTGACTATTATAGGAAGGGCTGTCAGTCAGGTTCAGGTATAACTCATCT
TCATTGGTAAAGTTTCCCTGATTGTCCACTTCTGGAGAGATGCAGATTACTATGGCACTAGTGTTATCTG
CTCGGAGCATACGCTGCCTCCAGCGGCCCAATGCTCGATTCACAAGCATTTTGGCACAAGATTGTCCATG
CTCACCCATCAGGTATTTTTTCTCCTCTTGGTCCTGGCACATTGAGATGGCATCTTGTGGTGGAATCATA
TTCCAAAGTCCATCACTCCCCAATATAATATACTTGTGCTTCTGAGGGTCAAGAGTGTGGACACTTGTGT
CTGGTTCAGGTGACACCACAAATTCACCACTGAAGAAATCATAGCTCCACAAATCACCAAGTGCTCTTGC
TACTGCCAGAAAAGGAATCTGGTCAATAACTGTGCTCCTTCTAACAGGTCCATTGTGAGTGAGTCGAGGT
CGTTTCCAAACTACACGATTCACCCCAGACTTGTTCATTACACTCCCACCAAGTCCTTCGATTCGTTCTC
TTTCCTTGGGAAGTTCTGGCTTATGGTCCTGTGTCACCTCCACAGCTCTGACAAAGTCATCCTTCGGGTC
ATCCTGAATTCCAAGAACCACCCCTGAGTCACCTACGTGAGCTACATACATCTTCATGCCCCGAATGATG
ACCACACTG
