>Addgene plasmid #28105 | hWIP1 FLAG | addgene partial sequence | sequence record 33847 | 28105 with Bglob-pA-R
AGCCACCACCTTCTGATAGGCAGCCTGCACCTGAGGAGTGAATTCCTCGACGGATCCTCACTTGTCATCG
TCGTCCTTGTAGTCGCAAACACAAACAGTTTTCCTGTGTTGATGAAGTAAAGGATTTCCAATTTTCTTCT
GGCCCCTAAGTCTGCGTCGCATGGTGAGTTTAACAGAGTTCTTTCGCTGTGAGGTTGTGGGGAGACTTGC
AGGCTGAGCACCACTACTTCGACTTAAGCCATTTCGTCTATGCTTCTTCATCAGGGGGCCAGAATTGGAC
TCTTCTAATGTCCTTTTAAAGTTTGTTGGAGGGGTTCTTTCAATTTCTTGGGCTTTCATTTGGCCAGGAG
TTGACATCTTCAAATTTTTTTGGTCCATGACAGTGTTTGTTGAATTAGTAGGCACAAGGCCAATTGGAAG
GCTATTATTCAAAGAATCATGTATCCTTAAAGTCAGGGCTTTAGCGCAATTTTCTTCAAGTGGTTCTGGA
TCTTTTGAGGGTATGACTACACCTTGGACATTCTCTCGAGCTATCTCAGCTGAAACCTCTAAAAAATTCT
CTGAGAAGGCATTGCTACGAACCAGGGCAGGTATATGGTCCTTAGAATTCACCCTTGGCCATGGATCTTC
CTCCAGTGACTTGACTGGTGGTGTAGAACATGGGGAAGGAGTCATCACACAGGTTTCTTGACTATTATAG
GAAGGGCTGTCAGTCAGGTTCAGGTATAACTCATCTTCATTGGTAAAGTTTCCCTGATTGTCCACTTCTG
GAGAGATGCAGATTACTATGGCACTAGTGTTATCTGCTCGGAGCATACGCTGCCTCCAGCGGCCCAATGC
TCGA
